Addgene plasmid #230282: AiP13304 - pAAV-AiE0967m-minBG-SYFP2-P2A-3XFLAG-10aa-H2B-WPRE3-BGHpA (Alias: CN3304)
Purpose: AiE0967m is an enhancer sequence, designed to drive AAV-mediated transgene expression in specific populations of brain cells
Depositing lab: Allen Institute for Brain Science & Boaz Levi. Depositing organization: Allen Institute. Publication: A suite of enhancer AAVs and transgenic mouse lines for genetic access to cortical cell types. Ben-Simon Y, Hooper M, Narayan S, Daigle TL, Dwivedi D, Way SW, Oster A, Stafford DA, Mich JK, Taormina MJ, Martinez RA, Opitz-Araya X, Roth JR, Alexander JR, Allen S, Amster A, Arbuckle J, Ayala A, Baker PM, Bakken TE, Barcelli T, Barta S, Bendrick J, Bertagnolli D, Bielstein C, Bishwakarma P, Bowlus J, Boyer G, Brouner K, Casian B, Casper T, Chakka AB, Chakrabarty R, Chance RK, Chavan S, Clark M, Colbert K, Collman F, Daniel S, Departee M, DiValentin P, Donadio N, Dotson N, Egdorf T, Fliss T, Gabitto M, Garcia J, Gary A, Gasperini M, Gloe J, Goldy J, Gore BB, Graybuck L, Greisman N, Haeseleer F, Halterman C, Haradon Z, Hastings SD, Helback O, Ho W, Hockemeyer D, Huang C, Huff S, Hunker A, Johansen N, Jones D, Juneau Z, Kalmbach B, Kannan M, Khem S, Kussick E, Kutsal R, Larsen R, Lee C, Lee AY, Leibly M, Lenz GH, Li S, Liang E, Lusk N, Madigan Z, Malloy J, Malone J, McCue R, Melchor J, Mollenkopf T, Moosman S, Morin E, Newman D, Ng L, Ngo K, Omstead V, Otto S, Oyama A, Pena N, Pham T, Phillips E, Pom CA, Potekhina L, Ransford S, Ray PL, Rette D, Reynoldson C, Rimorin C, Rocha D, Ruiz A, Sanchez REA, Sawyer L, Sedeno-Cortes A, Sevigny JP, Shapovalova N, Shepard N, Shulga L, Sigler AR, Siverts L, Soliman S, Somasundaram S, Staats B, Stewart K, Szelenyi E, Tieu M, Trader C, Tran A, van Velthoven CTJ, Walker M, Wang Y, Weed N, Wirthlin M, Wood T, Wynalda B, Yao Z, Zhou T, Ariza J, Dee N, Reding M, Ronellenfitch K, Mufti S, Sunkin SM, Smith KA, Esposito L, Waters J, Thyagarajan B, Yao S, Lein ES, Zeng H, Levi BP, Ngai J, Ting JT, Tasic B. Cell. 2025 May 16:S0092-8674(25)00513-6. doi: 10.1016/j.cell.2025.05.002. PubMed 40403729.
Backbone
  Vector backbone: pAAV2
  Vector type: AAV
Growth in bacteria
  Bacterial resistance: Ampicillin, 100 μg/mL
  Growth temperature: 37°C
  Growth strain: NEB Stable
  Copy number: High Copy
Gene/Insert
  Gene/Insert name: SYFP2-P2A-3XFLAG-10aa-H2B
  Species: Synthetic
  Promoter: minBG
  Cloning method: Gibson Cloning
Terms and licenses: Academic/Nonprofit Terms; Industry Terms: Not Available to Industry
How to cite: AiP13304 - pAAV-AiE0967m-minBG-SYFP2-P2A-3XFLAG-10aa-H2B-WPRE3-BGHpA (Alias: CN3304) was a gift from Allen Institute for Brain Science & Boaz Levi (Addgene plasmid # 230282 ; http://n2t.net/addgene:230282 ; RRID:Addgene_230282)
