[The description below was written by a language model from this plasmid's Addgene catalogue record and pLannotate feature annotations shown in this document.]
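Description:
AiP13304 - pAAV-AiE0967m-minBG-SYFP2-P2A-3XFLAG-10aa-H2B-WPRE3-BGHpA (alias CN3304) is an AAV transfer plasmid built on a pAAV2 backbone, about 5.2 kb in total, intended for packaging an enhancer-driven reporter into recombinant adeno-associated virus for delivery to brain cells. In bacteria it is maintained as a high-copy plasmid through a ColE1/pUC-type origin and selected with ampicillin via the bla gene and its promoter. An f1 phage origin and small remnants of the pBR322 bom and rop regions are also present in the backbone. The expression cassette is flanked by AAV2 inverted terminal repeats, which provide the signals for genome replication and encapsidation. The annotation detects the upstream ITR only as two short fragments, while the downstream ITR is annotated as a complete feature.

Between the ITRs, the AiE0967m enhancer is placed upstream of the minimal beta-globin promoter (minBG), which has little activity on its own, so expression depends on the cell populations in which the enhancer is active. Neither the enhancer nor the promoter is picked up in the feature table, but they presumably occupy the unannotated stretch between the left ITR and the SYFP2 start. The synthetic coding region encodes the yellow fluorescent protein SYFP2, followed by a P2A self-cleaving peptide and then a 3xFLAG-tagged human histone H2B joined through a 10-amino-acid linker. One transcript therefore yields a separate SYFP2 fluorescent protein and an epitope-tagged histone, which would be expected to localise to chromatin. A shortened WPRE (WPRE3) enhances transcript expression, and a bovine growth hormone polyadenylation signal terminates the message. The record does not specify which brain cell populations AiE0967m targets; the plasmid belongs to a collection of enhancer AAVs for genetic access to cortical cell types.
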