Features (pLannotate 1.2.2; 16 found; start..end, strand, type, name):
     55..510     +  rep_origin     f1 ori (sequence partly withheld): f1 bacteriophage origin of replication; arrow indicates direction of (+) strand synthesis
    511..560     -  misc_feature   bom (fragment): basis of mobility region from pBR322
    662..697     -  CDS            rop (fragment): Rop protein, which maintains plasmids at low copy number; rop
    792..896     +  promoter       AmpR promoter: bla
    897..1757    +  CDS            AmpR: β-lactamase; bla; confers resistance to ampicillin, carbenicillin, and related antibiotics
   1928..2516    +  rep_origin     ori: high-copy-number ColE1/pMB1/pBR322/pUC origin of replication
   2589..2616    +  repeat_region  AAV2 ITR (fragment): inverted terminal repeat of adeno-associated virus serotype 2 inverted
   2645..2672    +  repeat_region  AAV2 ITR (fragment): inverted terminal repeat of adeno-associated virus serotype 2 inverted
   3202..3918    +  CDS            SYFP2: SYFP2 is a basic (constitutively fluorescent) yellow fluorescent protein published in 2006, derived from Aequorea victoria. It is reported to be a very rapidly-maturing monomer with moderate acid sensitivity.
   3997..4062    +  CDS            3xFLAG: three tandem FLAG® epitope tags, followed by an enterokinase cleavage site
   4093..4470    +  CDS            H2B: human histone H2B; HIST1H2BJ
   4504..4661    +  misc_feature   WPRE (fragment): woodchuck hepatitis virus posttranscriptional regulatory element
   4667..4747    +  misc_feature   WPRE (fragment): woodchuck hepatitis virus posttranscriptional regulatory element
   4764..4875    +  polyA_signal   bGH poly(A) signal: bovine growth hormone polyadenylation signal
   4993..5133    +  repeat_region  AAV2 ITR: inverted terminal repeat of adeno-associated virus serotype 2 inverted
   5138..36      -  misc_feature   bom (fragment) (across the origin): basis of mobility region from pBR322
>Addgene plasmid #230282 | AiP13304 - pAAV-AiE0967m-minBG-SYFP2-P2A-3XFLAG-10aa-H2B-WPRE3-BGHpA (Alias: CN3304) | addgene full sequence | sequence record 470624 | Addgene NGS Result
CTCCTTACGCATCTGTGCGGTATTTCACACCGCATA
[95 nt withheld, positions 37-131]
T
[46 nt withheld, positions 133-178]
C
[141 nt withheld, positions 180-320]
CCTTTGACGTTGGAGTCCACGTTCTTT
[37 nt withheld, positions 348-384]
ACTCTATCTCGGGCTATTCTTTTGATTTATAAGGGATTTTGCCGATTTCGGTCTATTGGTTAAAAAATGA
GCTGATTTAACAAAAATTTAACGCGAATTTTAACAAAATATTAACGTTTACAATTTTATGGTGCACTCTC
AGTACAATCTGCTCTGATGCCGCATAGTTAAGCCAGCCCCGACACCCGCCAACACCCGCTGACGCGCCCT
GACGGGCTTGTCTGCTCCCGGCATCCGCTTACAGACAAGCTGTGACCGTCTCCGGGAGCTGCATGTGTCA
GAGGTTTTCACCGTCATCACCGAAACGCGCGAGACGAAAGGGCCTCGTGATACGCCTATTTTTATAGGTT
AATGTCATGATAATAATGGTTTCTTAGACGTCAGGTGGCACTTTTCGGGGAAATGTGCGCGGAACCCCTA
TTTGTTTATTTTTCTAAATACATTCAAATATGTATCCGCTCATGAGACAATAACCCTGATAAATGCTTCA
ATAATATTGAAAAAGGAAGAGTATGAGTATTCAACATTTCCGTGTCGCCCTTATTCCCTTTTTTGCGGCA
TTTTGCCTTCCTGTTTTTGCTCACCCAGAAACGCTGGTGAAAGTAAAAGATGCTGAAGATCAGTTGGGTG
CACGAGTGGGTTACATCGAACTGGATCTCAACAGCGGTAAGATCCTTGAGAGTTTTCGCCCCGAAGAACG
TTTTCCAATGATGAGCACTTTTAAAGTTCTGCTATGTGGCGCGGTATTATCCCGTATTGACGCCGGGCAA
GAGCAACTCGGTCGCCGCATACACTATTCTCAGAATGACTTGGTTGAGTACTCACCAGTCACAGAAAAGC
ATCTTACGGATGGCATGACAGTAAGAGAATTATGCAGTGCTGCCATAACCATGAGTGATAACACTGCGGC
CAACTTACTTCTGACAACGATCGGAGGACCGAAGGAGCTAACCGCTTTTTTGCACAACATGGGGGATCAT
GTAACTCGCCTTGATCGTTGGGAACCGGAGCTGAATGAAGCCATACCAAACGACGAGCGTGACACCACGA
TGCCTGTAGCAATGGCAACAACGTTGCGCAAACTATTAACTGGCGAACTACTTACTCTAGCTTCCCGGCA
ACAATTAATAGACTGGATGGAGGCGGATAAAGTTGCAGGACCACTTCTGCGCTCGGCCCTTCCGGCTGGC
TGGTTTATTGCTGATAAATCTGGAGCCGGTGAGCGTGGGTCTCGCGGTATCATTGCAGCACTGGGGCCAG
ATGGTAAGCCCTCCCGTATCGTAGTTATCTACACGACGGGGAGTCAGGCAACTATGGATGAACGAAATAG
ACAGATCGCTGAGATAGGTGCCTCACTGATTAAGCATTGGTAACTGTCAGACCAAGTTTACTCATATATA
CTTTAGATTGATTTAAAACTTCATTTTTAATTTAAAAGGATCTAGGTGAAGATCCTTTTTGATAATCTCA
TGACCAAAATCCCTTAACGTGAGTTTTCGTTCCACTGAGCGTCAGACCCCGTAGAAAAGATCAAAGGATC
TTCTTGAGATCCTTTTTTTCTGCGCGTAATCTGCTGCTTGCAAACAAAAAAACCACCGCTACCAGCGGTG
GTTTGTTTGCCGGATCAAGAGCTACCAACTCTTTTTCCGAAGGTAACTGGCTTCAGCAGAGCGCAGATAC
CAAATACTGTTCTTCTAGTGTAGCCGTAGTTAGGCCACCACTTCAAGAACTCTGTAGCACCGCCTACATA
CCTCGCTCTGCTAATCCTGTTACCAGTGGCTGCTGCCAGTGGCGATAAGTCGTGTCTTACCGGGTTGGAC
TCAAGACGATAGTTACCGGATAAGGCGCAGCGGTCGGGCTGAACGGGGGGTTCGTGCACACAGCCCAGCT
TGGAGCGAACGACCTACACCGAACTGAGATACCTACAGCGTGAGCTATGAGAAAGCGCCACGCTTCCCGA
AGGGAGAAAGGCGGACAGGTATCCGGTAAGCGGCAGGGTCGGAACAGGAGAGCGCACGAGGGAGCTTCCA
GGGGGAAACGCCTGGTATCTTTATAGTCCTGTCGGGTTTCGCCACCTCTGACTTGAGCGTCGATTTTTGT
GATGCTCGTCAGGGGGGCGGAGCCTATGGAAAAACGCCAGCAACGCGGCCTTTTTACGGTTCCTGGCCTT
TTGCTGGCCTTTTGCTCACATGTCCTGCAGGCAGCTGCGCGCTCGCTCGCTCACTGAGGCCGCCCGGGCG
TCGGGCGACCTTTGGTCGCCCGGCCTCAGTGAGCGAGCGAGCGCGCAGAGAGGGAGTGGCCAACTCCATC
ACTAGGGGTTCCTGCGGCCGCACGCGTAGGCAACCTCAGAAGCTGTCATCCTCTCTCAACTCCAGCCCAC
GGGCACTGCGCTTGCCCTGGAGGAACACTTGAAATTCAGTTCTCATGGAGGGAACTACTTAAAATCAGAA
AGGAGGTAAAAACCCCAGCTCAGGGGTTCCAAGAAGAGACAAACCCTTCTCCTCTCGATCCAGAATCAAC
AAAGCTGAGTGAGGAGTTGCTGGGGAGGAATCCAGCCCCTTGCAAAAAGCTACTGGCTGAGCAGCAGCCT
GTGGCCGCTGTCTCGGGCAGCCAAGCTCAGAATGAGCACAGCCTGTATCCCTGGCTGCAGCGGGAGAAGC
TAAAGTGAGCTCAGTGCACTGAGGGGTCCTGATACCAGCACCGGCTTCTGAAGGCAGCGAGCTCGGGCTG
GGCATAAAAGTCAGGGCAGAGCCATCTATTGCTTACATTTGCTTCTGGGATCCAGATCTTTCGAAGCTAG
CGCTACCGGTCGCCACCATGGTCTCCAAGGGCGAGGAGCTGTTCACCGGGGTGGTGCCCATCCTGGTCGA
GCTGGACGGCGATGTCAACGGCCACAAGTTCAGCGTGTCCGGCGAGGGCGAGGGCGATGCCACCTACGGC
AAGCTGACCCTGAAGCTGATCTGCACCACCGGCAAGCTGCCCGTGCCCTGGCCCACCCTCGTGACCACCC
TGGGCTACGGCGTGCAGTGCTTCGCCCGCTACCCCGACCACATGAAGCAGCACGACTTCTTCAAGTCCGC
CATGCCCGAAGGCTACGTCCAGGAGCGCACCATCTTCTTCAAAGACGACGGCAACTACAAGACCCGCGCC
GAGGTGAAGTTCGAGGGCGACACCCTGGTGAACCGCATCGAGCTGAAGGGCATCGACTTCAAGGAGGACG
GCAACATCCTGGGGCACAAGCTGGAGTACAACTACAACAGCCACAACGTCTATATCACCGCCGACAAGCA
GAAGAACGGCATCAAGGCCAACTTCAAGATCCGCCACAACATCGAGGACGGCGGCGTGCAGCTCGCCGAC
CACTACCAGCAGAACACCCCCATCGGCGACGGCCCCGTGCTGCTGCCCGACAACCACTACCTGAGCTACC
AGTCCAAGCTGAGCAAAGACCCCAACGAGAAGCGCGATCACATGGTCCTGCTGGAGTTCGTGACCGCCGC
CGGGATCACTCTCGGCATGGACGAGCTGTACAAGGGCTCTGGTGCTACCAACTTCTCACTGTTGAAACAG
GCAGGGGATGTAGAGGAGAATCCAGGGCCTGGTGCTAGTGGAGACTACAAAGACCATGACGGAGATTATA
AAGATCATGACATCGATTACAAGGATGACGATGACAAGTCCGGACTCAGATCTGGAGGCTCCGGAGGCCC
AGAGCCAGCGAAGTCTGCTCCCGCCCCGAAAAAGGGCTCCAAGAAGGCGGTGACTAAGGCGCAGAAGAAA
GGCGGCAAGAAGCGCAAGCGCAGCCGCAAGGAGAGCTATTCCATCTATGTGTACAAGGTTCTGAAGCAGG
TCCACCCTGACACCGGCATTTCGTCCAAGGCCATGGGCATCATGAATTCGTTTGTGAACGACATTTTCGA
GCGCATCGCAGGAGAGGCTTCCCGCCTGGCGCATTACAACAAGCGCTCGACCATCACCTCCCGGGAGATC
CAGACGGCCGTGCGCCTGCTGCTGCCTGGGGAGTTGGCCAAGCACGCCGTGTCCGAGGGTACTAAGGCCA
TCACCAAGTACACCAGCGCTAAGTAATGAGGCGCGCCGCGGCCGCGAATTCGATATCATAATCAACCTCT
GGATTACAAAATTTGTGAAAGATTGACTGGTATTCTTAACTATGTTGCTCCTTTTACGCTATGTGGATAC
GCTGCTTTAATGCCTTTGTATCATGCTATTGCTTCCCGTATGGCTTTCATTTTCTCCTCCTTGTATAAAT
CCTGGTTAGTTCTTGCCACGGCGGAACTCATCGCCGCCTGCCTTGCCCGCTGCTGGACAGGGGCTCGGCT
GTTGGGCACTGACAATTCCGTGGCTCGAGAGATCTTCGACTGTGCCTTCTAGTTGCCAGCCATCTGTTGT
TTGCCCCTCCCCCGTGCCTTCCTTGACCCTGGAAGGTGCCACTCCCACTGTCCTTTCCTAATAAAATGAG
GAAATTGCATCGCATTGTCTGAGTAGGTGTCATTCTATTCTGGGGGGTGGGGTGGGGCAGGACAGCAAGG
GGGAGGATTGGGAAGACAATAGCAGGCATGAGATCTCACGTGCGGACCGAGCGGCCGCAGGAACCCCTAG
TGATGGAGTTGGCCACTCCCTCTCTGCGCGCTCGCTCGCTCACTGAGGCCGGGCGACCAAAGGTCGCCCG
ACGCCCGGGCTTTGCCCGGGCGGCCTCAGTGAGCGAGCGAGCGCGCAGCTGCCTGCAGGGGCGCCTGATG
CGGTATTTT
